Addgene plasmid #208783: pLVX-opto-mRipK3
Purpose: Inducibly expresses mouse RipK3 fused to light activatable Cry2
Depositing lab: Petr Broz. Depositing organization: Universite de Lausanne (UNIL). Publication: Optogenetic activators of apoptosis, necroptosis, and pyroptosis. Shkarina K, Hasel de Carvalho E, Santos JC, Ramos S, Leptin M, Broz P. J Cell Biol. 2022 Jun 6;221(6). pii: 213145. doi: 10.1083/jcb.202109038. Epub 2022 Apr 14. PubMed 35420640.
Backbone
  Vector backbone: pLVX
  Vector type: Mammalian Expression, Lentiviral
  Selectable markers: Puromycin
Growth in bacteria
  Bacterial resistance: Ampicillin, 100 μg/mL
  Growth temperature: 30°C
  Growth strain: NEB Stable
  Copy number: High Copy
Gene/Insert
  Gene/Insert name: mCherry mRipK3 Cry2
  Species: M. musculus (mouse)
  Entrez Gene: Ripk3 (a.k.a. 2610528K09Rik, Rip3)
  Tag / fusion protein: mCherry (N terminal on insert); Cry2 (C terminal on insert)
  Cloning method: Ligation Independent Cloning
  Sequencing primers: 5′ TTGGTCACCTTCAGCTTGG
Terms and licenses: Academic/Nonprofit Terms; Industry Terms: Not Available to Industry
How to cite: pLVX-opto-mRipK3 was a gift from Petr Broz (Addgene plasmid # 208783 ; http://n2t.net/addgene:208783 ; RRID:Addgene_208783)
