[The description below was written by a language model from this plasmid's Addgene catalogue record and pLannotate feature annotations shown in this document.]
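Description:
pLVX-opto-mRipK3 is an HIV-1-based lentiviral vector on the pLVX backbone for doxycycline-inducible expression of a light-activatable mouse RIPK3 in mammalian cells. It is maintained in E. coli through a high-copy ColE1/pUC origin and the AmpR β-lactamase gene. The viral portion, about 13 kb in total plasmid context, is bounded by two HIV-1 LTR elements and carries the Ψ packaging signal with a gag fragment, the Rev response element for Rev-dependent nuclear export of the genomic RNA, the cPPT/CTS, and a WPRE that enhances transcript stability and expression.

The vector is an all-in-one Tet-On system. In one orientation, the human PGK promoter drives the Tet-On 3G transactivator, followed by an SV40 promoter driving puromycin N-acetyltransferase for selection of transduced cells. In the opposite orientation, the TRE3GS promoter, which is activated by Tet-On 3G only when doxycycline is present, drives the fusion protein and terminates at an SV40 polyadenylation signal. The catalogue entry lists mCherry as an N-terminal tag and Cry2 as a C-terminal one, but the annotated sequence places the parts in the order mCherry, CRY2PHR (the photolyase homology region of Arabidopsis cryptochrome 2), then Ripk3, so the Cry2 module appears to sit between the fluorescent tag and the kinase.

Cry2-type domains respond to blue light, so illumination provides control of RIPK3 activity, while mCherry allows the fusion to be visualised. The associated work concerns optogenetic activators of apoptosis, necroptosis and pyroptosis. RIPK3 is the core necroptosis kinase, so this construct serves as the light-triggered necroptosis inducer for stable cell lines.
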