Features (pLannotate 1.2.2; 27 found; start..end, strand, type, name):
      1..589     +  rep_origin     ori: high-copy-number ColE1/pMB1/pBR322/pUC origin of replication
    772..864     +  CDS            lacI (fragment): lac repressor; lacI; The lac repressor binds to the lac operator to inhibit transcription in E. coli. This inhibition can be relieved by adding lactose or isopropyl-β-D-thiogalactopyranoside (IPTG).
    877..898     +  protein_bind   CAP binding site: CAP binding activates transcription in the presence of cAMP. E. coli catabolite activator protein
    913..943     +  promoter       lac promoter: promoter for the E. coli lac operon
    947..969     +  protein_bind   lac operator (fragment): The lac repressor binds to the lac operator to inhibit transcription in E. coli. This inhibition can be relieved by adding lactose or isopropyl-β-D-thiogalactopyranoside (IPTG). lac repressor encoded by lacI
   1119..1376    -  LTR            5' LTR (truncated): truncated 5' long terminal repeat (LTR) from HIV-1
   1424..1942    -  CDS            nef (fragment): NEF_HV1BR - Experimental evidence at protein level: Swiss-Prot protein existence level 1. Extracellular Nef protein targets CD4(+) T-lymphocytes for apoptosis by interacting with CXCR4 surface receptors (PubMed:14990729). From Human immunodeficiency virus type 1 group M subtype B (isolate BRU/LAI) (HIV-1).
   1959..2547    -  misc_feature   WPRE: woodchuck hepatitis virus posttranscriptional regulatory element
   2561..3160    -  CDS            PuroR: puromycin N-acetyltransferase; pac from Streptomyces alboniger; confers resistance to puromycin
   3169..3498    -  promoter       SV40 promoter: SV40 enhancer and early promoter
   3509..4255    -  CDS            Tet-On® 3G: modified rtTA protein that binds tightly to promoters containing the tet operator in the presence of doxycycline
   4274..4784    -  promoter       hPGK promoter: human phosphoglycerate kinase 1 promoter
   4801..5168    +  promoter       TRE3GS promoter: 3rd-generation Tet-responsive promoter that can be activated by binding of Tet-On® 3G, modified to eliminate binding sites for endogenous mammalian transcription factors
   5174..5881    +  CDS            mCherry: mCherry is a basic (constitutively fluorescent) red fluorescent protein published in 2004, derived from Discosoma sp.. It is reported to be a very rapidly-maturing monomer with low acid sensitivity.
   5897..7390    +  CDS            CRY2PHR: N-terminal photolyase homology region of Arabidopsis thaliana cryptochrome 2 binds to CIB1 upon exposure to blue light (Kennedy et al., 2010)
   7472..8929    +  CDS            Ripk3: RIPK3_MOUSE - Also known as Rip3 From Mus musculus (Mouse).
   9138..9272    -  polyA_signal   SV40 poly(A) signal: SV40 polyadenylation signal
   9316..9431    -  misc_feature   cPPT/CTS: central polypurine tract and central termination sequence of HIV-1 (lacking the first T)
   9446..9546    -  CDS            Rev (fragment): human immunodeficiency virus 1 (HIV-1) Rev protein; rev; enhances nuclear export of unspliced and incompletely spliced viral mRNAs
   9923..10156   -  misc_feature   RRE: The Rev response element (RRE) of HIV-1 allows for Rev-dependent mRNA export from the nucleus to the cytoplasm.
  10331..10669   -  CDS            HIV-1 gag (fragment): gag protein from human immunodeficiency virus 1; gag
  10653..10778   -  misc_feature   HIV-1 Ψ: packaging signal of human immunodeficiency virus type 1
  10825..11082   -  LTR            5' LTR (truncated): truncated 5' long terminal repeat (LTR) from HIV-1
  11130..11459   -  CDS            nef (fragment): NEF_HV1BR - Experimental evidence at protein level: Swiss-Prot protein existence level 1. Extracellular Nef protein targets CD4(+) T-lymphocytes for apoptosis by interacting with CXCR4 surface receptors (PubMed:14990729). From Human immunodeficiency virus type 1 group M subtype B (isolate BRU/LAI) (HIV-1).
  11626..11760   -  polyA_signal   SV40 poly(A) signal: SV40 polyadenylation signal
  11808..11912   +  promoter       AmpR promoter: bla
  11913..12773   +  CDS            AmpR: β-lactamase; bla; confers resistance to ampicillin, carbenicillin, and related antibiotics
>Addgene plasmid #208783 | pLVX-opto-mRipK3 | addgene full sequence | sequence record 412244 | Addgene NGS Result
TTGAGATCCTTTTTTTCTGCGCGTAATCTGCTGCTTGCAAACAAAAAAACCACCGCTACCAGCGGTGGTT
TGTTTGCCGGATCAAGAGCTACCAACTCTTTTTCCGAAGGTAACTGGCTTCAGCAGAGCGCAGATACCAA
ATACTGTTCTTCTAGTGTAGCCGTAGTTAGGCCACCACTTCAAGAACTCTGTAGCACCGCCTACATACCT
CGCTCTGCTAATCCTGTTACCAGTGGCTGCTGCCAGTGGCGATAAGTCGTGTCTTACCGGGTTGGACTCA
AGACGATAGTTACCGGATAAGGCGCAGCGGTCGGGCTGAACGGGGGGTTCGTGCACACAGCCCAGCTTGG
AGCGAACGACCTACACCGAACTGAGATACCTACAGCGTGAGCTATGAGAAAGCGCCACGCTTCCCGAAGG
GAGAAAGGCGGACAGGTATCCGGTAAGCGGCAGGGTCGGAACAGGAGAGCGCACGAGGGAGCTTCCAGGG
GGAAACGCCTGGTATCTTTATAGTCCTGTCGGGTTTCGCCACCTCTGACTTGAGCGTCGATTTTTGTGAT
GCTCGTCAGGGGGGCGGAGCCTATGGAAAAACGCCAGCAACGCGGCCTTTTTACGGTTCCTGGCCTTTTG
CTGGCCTTTTGCTCACATGTTCTTTCCTGCGTTATCCCCTGATTCTGTGGATAACCGTATTACCGCCTTT
GAGTGAGCTGATACCGCTCGCCGCAGCCGAACGACCGAGCGCAGCGAGTCAGTGAGCGAGGAAGCGGAAG
AGCGCCCAATACGCAAACCGCCTCTCCCCGCGCGTTGGCCGATTCATTAATGCAGCTGGCACGACAGGTT
TCCCGACTGGAAAGCGGGCAGTGAGCGCAACGCAATTAATGTGAGTTAGCTCACTCATTAGGCACCCCAG
GCTTTACACTTTATGCTTCCGGCTCGTATGTTGTGTGGAATTGTGAGCGGATAACAATTTCACACAGGAA
ACAGCTATGACCATGATTACGCCAAGCTCTAGCTAGAGGTCGACGGTAAACGCTAGCAATGTCAAGGCCT
CTCACTCTCTGATATTCATTTCTTTGCAAGTTATAAATACTGAATAATAAGATGACATGAACTACTACTG
CTAGAGATTTTCCACACTGACTAAAAGGGTCTGAGGGATCTCTAGTTACCAGAGTCACACAACAGACGGG
CACACACTACTTGAAGCACTCAAGGCAAGCTTTATTGAGGCTTAAGCAGTGGGTTCCCTAGTTAGCCAGA
GAGCTCCCAGGCTCAGATCTGGTCTAACCAGAGAGACCCAGTACAGGCAAAAAGCAGCTGCTTATATGCA
GGATCTGAGGGCTCGCCACTCCCCAGTCCCGCCCAGGCCACGCCTCCCTGGAAAGTCCCCAGCGGAAAGT
CCCTTGTAGCAAGCTCGATATCAGCAGTTCTTGAAGTACTCCGGATGCAGCTCTCGGGCCACGTGATGAA
ATGCTAGGCGGCTGTCAAACCTCCACTCTAACACTTCTCTCTCCGGGTCATCCATCCCATGCAGGCTCAC
AGGGTGTAACAAGCTGGTGTTCTCTCCTTTATTGGCCTCTTCTACCTTATCTGGCTCAACTGGTACTAGC
TTGTAGCACCATCCAAAGGTCAGTGGATATCTGACCCCTGGCCCTGGTGTGTAGTTCTGCTAATCAGGGA
AGTAGCCTTGTGTGTGGTAGATCCACAGATCAAGGATATCTTGTCTTCGTTGGGAGTGAATTAGCCCTTC
CAGTCCCCTCTTTTCTTTTAAAAAGTGGCTAAGATCTACAGCTGCCTTGTAAGTCATTGGTCTTAAAGGT
ACCTGAGGTGTGACTGGAAAACCCACCTCCTCCTCCTCTTGTGCTTCTAGCCAGGCACAATCAGCATTGG
TAGCTGCTGTATTGCTACTTGTGATTGCTCCATGTTTTTCTAGGTCTCGACTGCAGAATTAATTCCAGGC
GGGGAGGCGGCCCAAAGGGAGATCCGACTCGTCTGAGGGCGAAGGCGAAGACGCGGAAGAGGCCGCAGAG
CCGGCAGCAGGCCGCGGGAAGGAAGGTCCGCTGGATTGAGGGCCGAAGGGACGTAGCAGAAGGACGTCCC
GCGCAGAATCCAGGTGGCAACACAGGCGAGCAGCCATGGAAAGGACGTCAGCTTCCCCGACAACACCACG
GAATTGTCAGTGCCCAACAGCCGAGCCCCTGTCCAGCAGCGGGCAAGGCAGGCGGCGATGAGTTCCGCCG
TGGCAATAGGGAGGGGGAAAGCGAAAGTCCCGGAAAGGAGCTGACAGGTGGTGGCAATGCCCCAACCAGT
GGGGGTTGCGTCAGCAAACACAGTGCACACCACGCCACGTTGCCTGACAACGGGCCACAACTCCTCATAA
AGAGACAGCAACCAGGATTTATACAAGGAGGAGAAAATGAAAGCCATACGGGAAGCAATAGCATGATACA
AAGGCATTAAAGCAGCGTATCCACATAGCGTAAAAGGAGCAACATAGTTAAGAATACCAGTCAATCTTTC
ACAAATTTTGTAATCCAGAGGTTGATTGTTCCAGACGCGTTCAGGCACCGGGCTTGCGGGTCATGCACCA
GGTGCGCGGTCCTTCGGGCACCTCGACGTCGGCGGTGACGGTGAAGCCGAGCCGCTCGTAGAAGGGGAGG
TTGCGGGGCGCGGAGGTCTCCAGGAAGGCGGGCACCCCGGCGCGCTCGGCCGCCTCCACTCCGGGGAGCA
CGACGGCGCTGCCCAGACCCTTGCCCTGGTGGTCGGGCGAGACGCCGACGGTGGCCAGGAACCACGCGGG
CTCCTTGGGCCGGTGCGGCGCCAGGAGGCCTTCCATCTGTTGCTGCGCGGCCAGCCGGGAACCGCTCAAC
TCGGCCATGCGCGGGCCGATCTCGGCGAACACCGCCCCCGCTTCGACGCTCTCCGGCGTGGTCCAGACCG
CCACCGCGGCGCCGTCGTCCGCGACCCACACCTTGCCGATGTCGAGCCCGACGCGCGTGAGGAAGAGTTC
TTGCAGCTCGGTGACCCGCTCGATGTGGCGGTCCGGGTCGACGGTGTGGCGCGTGGCGGGGTAGTCGGCG
AACGCGGCGGCGAGGGTGCGTACGGCCCGGGGGACGTCGTCGCGGGTGGCGAGGCGCACCGTGGGCTTGT
ACTCGGTCATGGTCGCGTTTTGCAAAAGCCTAGGCCTCCAAAAAAGCCTCCTCACTACTTCTGGAATAGC
TCAGAGGCCGAGGCGGCCTCGGCCTCTGCATAAATAAAAAAAATTAGTCAGCCATGGGGCGGAGAATGGG
CGGAACTGGGCGGAGTTAGGGGCGGGATGGGCGGAGTTAGGGGCGGGACTATGGTTGCTGACTAATTGAG
ATGCATGCTTTGCATACTTCTGCCTGCTGGGGAGCCTGGGGACTTTCCACACCTGGTTGCTGACTAATTG
AGATGCATGCTTTGCATACTTCTGCCTGCTGGGGAGCCTGGGGACTTTCCACACCCTAACTGACACACAT
TCGCGCGTTTACCCGGGGAGCATGTCAAGGTCAAAATCGTCAAGAGCGTCAGCAGGCAGCATATCAAGGT
CAAAGTCGTCAAGGGCATCGGCTGGGAGCATGTCTAAGTCAAAATCGTCAAGGGCGTCGGTCGGCCCGCC
GCTTTCGCACTTTAGCTGTTTCTCCAGGCCACATATGATTAGTTCCAGGCCGAAAAGGAAGGCAGGTTCG
GCTCCCTGCCGGTCGAACAGCTCAATTGCTTGTTTCAGAAGTGGGGGCATAGAATCGGTGGTAGGTGTCT
CTCTTTCCTCTTTTGCTACTTGATGCTCCTGTTCCTCCAATACGCAGCCCAGTGTAAAGTGGCCCACGGC
GGACAGAGCGTACAGTGCGTTCTCCAGGGAGAAGCCTTGCTGACACAGGAACGCGAGCTGATTTTCCAGG
GTTTCGTACTGTTTCTCTGTTGGGCGGGTGCCGAGATGCACTTTAGCCCCGTCGCGATGTGAGAGGAGAG
CACAGCGGTATGACTTGGCGTTGTTCCGCAGAAAGTCTTGCCATGACTCGCCTTCCAGGGGGCAGGAGTG
GGTATGATGCCTGTCCAGCATCTCGATTGGCAGGGCATCGAGCAGGGCCCGCTTGTTCTTCACGTGCCAG
TACAGGGTAGGCTGCTCAACTCCCAGCTTTTGAGCGAGTTTCCTTGTCGTCAGGCCTTCGATACCGACTC
CATTGAGTAATTCCAGAGCAGAGTTTATGACTTTGCTCTTGTCCAGTCTAGACATGGTAATTCGATGATC
CCCCTGGGGAGAGAGGTCGGTGATTCGGTCAACGAGGGAGCCGACTGCCGACGTGCGCTCCGGAGGCTTG
CAGAATGCGGAACACCGCGCGGGCAGGAACAGGGCCCACACTACCGCCCCACACCCCGCCTCCCGCACCG
CCCCTTCCCGGCCGCTGCTCTCGGCGCGCCCTGCTGAGCAGCCGCTATTGGCCACAGCCCATCGCGGTCG
GCGCGCTGCCATTGCTCCCTGGCGCTGTCCGTCTGCGAGGGTACTAGTGAGACGTGCGGCTTCCGTTTGT
CACGTCCGGCACGCCGCGAACCGCAAGGAACCTTCCCGACTTAGGGGCGGAGCAGGAAGCGTCGCCGGGG
GGCCCACAAGGGTAGCGGCGAAGATCCGGGTGACGCTGCGAACGGACGTGAAGAATGTGCGAGACCCAGG
GTCGGCGCCGCTGCGTTTCCCGGAACCACGCCCAGAGCAGCCGCGTCCCTGCGCAAACCCAGGGCTGCCT
TGGAAAAGGCGCAACCCCAACCCCGTGGAATTATCACCTCGAGTTTACTCCCTATCAGTGATAGAGAACG
TATGAAGAGTTTACTCCCTATCAGTGATAGAGAACGTATGCAGACTTTACTCCCTATCAGTGATAGAGAA
CGTATAAGGAGTTTACTCCCTATCAGTGATAGAGAACGTATGACCAGTTTACTCCCTATCAGTGATAGAG
AACGTATCTACAGTTTACTCCCTATCAGTGATAGAGAACGTATATCCAGTTTACTCCCTATCAGTGATAG
AGAACGTATAAGCTTTGCTTATGTAAACCAGGGCGCCTATAAAAGAGTGCTGATTTTTTGAGTAAACTTC
AATTCCACAACACTTTTGTCTTATACCAACTTTCCGTACCACTTCCTACCCTCGTAAAGAATTATGGTGA
GCAAGGGCGAGGAGGATAACATGGCCATCATCAAGGAGTTCATGCGCTTCAAGGTGCACATGGAGGGCTC
CGTGAACGGCCACGAGTTCGAGATCGAGGGCGAGGGCGAGGGCCGCCCCTACGAGGGCACCCAGACCGCC
AAGCTGAAGGTGACCAAGGGTGGCCCCCTGCCCTTCGCCTGGGACATCCTGTCCCCTCAGTTCATGTACG
GCTCCAAGGCCTACGTGAAGCACCCCGCCGACATCCCCGACTACTTGAAGCTGTCCTTCCCCGAGGGCTT
CAAGTGGGAGCGCGTGATGAACTTCGAGGACGGCGGCGTGGTGACCGTGACCCAGGACTCCTCCCTGCAG
GACGGCGAGTTCATCTACAAGGTGAAGCTGCGCGGCACCAACTTCCCCTCCGACGGCCCCGTAATGCAGA
AGAAGACCATGGGCTGGGAGGCCTCCTCCGAGCGGATGTACCCCGAGGACGGCGCCCTGAAGGGCGAGAT
CAAGCAGAGGCTGAAGCTGAAGGACGGCGGCCACTACGACGCTGAGGTCAAGACCACCTACAAGGCCAAG
AAGCCCGTGCAGCTGCCCGGCGCCTACAACGTCAACATCAAGTTGGACATCACCTCCCACAACGAGGACT
ACACCATCGTGGAACAGTACGAACGCGCCGAGGGCCGCCACTCCACCGGCGGCATGGACGAGCTGTACAA
GGGAGGAGGAGGAATGATGAAGATGGACAAAAAGACTATAGTTTGGTTTAGAAGAGACCTAAGGATTGAG
GATAATCCTGCATTAGCAGCAGCTGCTCACGAAGGATCTGTTTTTCCTGTCTTCATTTGGTGTCCTGAAG
AAGAAGGACAGTTTTATCCTGGAAGAGCTTCAAGATGGTGGATGAAACAATCACTTGCTCACTTATCTCA
ATCCTTGAAGGCTCTTGGATCTGACCTCACTTTAATCAAAACCCACAACACGATTTCAGCGATCTTGGAT
TGTATCCGCGTTACCGGTGCTACAAAAGTCGTCTTTAACCACCTCTATGATCCTGTTTCGTTAGTTCGGG
ACCATACCGTAAAGGAGAAGCTGGTGGAACGTGGGATCTCTGTGCAAAGCTACAATGGAGATCTATTGTA
TGAACCGTGGGAGATATACTGCGAAAAGGGCAAACCTTTTACGAGTTTCAATTCTTACTGGAAGAAATGC
TTAGATATGTCGATTGAATCCGTTATGCTTCCTCCTCCTTGGCGGTTGATGCCAATAACTGCAGCGGCTG
AAGCGATTTGGGCGTGTTCGATTGAAGAACTAGGGCTGGAGAATGAGGCCGAGAAACCGAGCAATGCGTT
GTTAACTAGAGCTTGGTCTCCAGGATGGAGCAATGCTGATAAGTTACTAAATGAGTTCATCGAGAAGCAG
TTGATAGATTATGCAAAGAACAGCAAGAAAGTTGTTGGGAATTCTACTTCACTACTTTCTCCGTATCTCC
ATTTCGGGGAAATAAGCGTCAGACACGTTTTCCAGTGTGCCCGGATGAAACAAATTATATGGGCAAGAGA
TAAGAACAGTGAAGGAGAAGAAAGTGCAGATCTTTTTCTTAGGGGAATCGGTTTAAGAGAGTATTCTCGG
TATATATGTTTCAACTTCCCGTTTACTCACGAGCAATCGTTGTTGAGTCATCTTCGGTTTTTCCCTTGGG
ATGCTGATGTTGATAAGTTCAAGGCCTGGAGACAAGGCAGGACCGGTTATCCGTTGGTGGATGCCGGAAT
GAGAGAGCTTTGGGCTACCGGATGGATGCATAACAGAATAAGAGTGATTGTTTCAAGCTTTGCTGTGAAG
TTTCTTCTCCTTCCATGGAAATGGGGAATGAAGTATTTCTGGGATACACTTTTGGATGCTGATTTGGAAT
GTGACATCCTTGGCTGGCAGTATATCTCTGGGAGTATCCCCGATGGCCACGAGCTTGATCGCTTGGACAA
TCCCGCGTTACAAGGCGCCAAATATGACCCAGAAGGTGAGTACATAAGGCAATGGCTTCCCGAGCTTGCG
AGATTGCCAACTGAATGGATCCATCATCCATGGGACGCTCCTTTAACCGTACTCAAAGCTTCTGGTGTGG
AACTCGGAACAAACTATGCGAAACCCATTGTAGACATCGACACAGCTCGTGAGCTACTAGCTAAAGCTAT
TTCAAGAACCCGTGGAGCACAGATCATGATCGGAGCAGCAGCCCGGGATCCACCGGTCGCCACCGGAGGA
GGAGGAAGCGGAGGAGGAGGAAGCGGAGGAGGAGGAAGCGGAGGAGGAGGAATGTCTTCTGTCAAGTTAT
GGCCTACTGGTGCGTCAGCGGTTCCTCTGGTGAGCCGTGAAGAACTGAAGAAGCTGGAGTTTGTGGGCAA
AGGAGGGTTCGGAGTCGTGTTCCGGGCACACCACAGAACATGGAACCATGATGTAGCAGTCAAGATCGTG
AACTCGAAGAAGATATCCTGGGAGGTGAAGGCTATGGTTAATCTTCGTAATGAGAACGTTCTGCTCCTGC
TGGGGGTCACTGAGGACCTCCAGTGGGACTTCGTGTCCGGGCAGGCTCTGGTGACAAGATTCATGGAGAA
TGGCTCCCTCGCAGGGCTGCTGCAACCCGAGTGCCCTCGGCCCTGGCCACTCCTCTGTCGCCTGCTGCAG
GAAGTGGTGCTGGGGATGTGCTACCTACACAGCTTGGACCCTCCGCTCCTGCACCGGGACCTCAAGCCCT
CTAACATTCTGCTGGATCCAGAGCTCCACGCCAAGCTAGCAGATTTTGGCCTGTCCACGTTTCAGGGAGG
GTCCCAGTCAGGGTCAGGATCAGGATCAGGATCCAGGGACTCTGGGGGCACCCTAGCGTACTTGGACCCA
GAGCTGTTATTTAAAGTCAACCTGAAGGCTTCTAAAGCGAGTGATGTCTACAGCTTTGGGATCCTCGTGT
GGGCAGTGCTGGCTGGCAGAGAAGCTGAGTTGGTAGACAAGACTTCACTAATCCGGGAAACAGTGTGTGA
CAGGCAGAGTCGTCCTCCACTGACAGAGCTGCCTCCAGGTAGCCCTGAGACTCCCGGCTTGGAAAAACTG
AAGGAGTTAATGATTCATTGCTGGGGTTCCCAGTCCGAAAACAGGCCATCCTTCCAGGACTGCGAACCAA
AAACCAATGAAGTTTACAATCTGGTAAAGGACAAGGTAGATGCTGCTGTCTCCGAGGTAAAGCATTATCT
GTCTCAGCACAGAAGCAGTGGCAGAAACTTGTCTGCCAGAGAGCCAAGCCAAAGAGGCACAGAAATGGAT
TGCCCGAGGGAAACCATGGTTTCTAAAATGCTGGACCGCCTGCATTTGGAGGAACCCTCCGGACCAGTTC
CTGGAAAATGTCCTGAGAGGCAAGCACAGGACACATCAGTTGGGCCTGCCACACCAGCAAGGACATCTTC
TGACCCCGTGGCTGGCACTCCTCAGATTCCACATACTTTACCCTTCAGAGGCACAACACCTGGGCCAGTC
TTTACTGAGACTCCCGGTCCTCACCCCCAAAGGAATCAGGGAGATGGAAGACACGGCACTCCTTGGTATC
CCTGGACCCCACCGAATCCAATGACAGGGCCACCGGCTCTCGTCTTCAACAACTGTTCTGAAGTGGCGGC
TGCGGCCTACAACTCCTTGGTAGCACCACCAAGAACTACTGCCTCAAGTTCGGCCAAGTATGACCAAGCA
CAGTTCGGCAGGGGTAGGGGCTGGCAGCCCTTCCACAAGTAGAATTCCCGTATACACCGGTGCCGGCGGA
TCCAGACCACCTCCCCTGCGAGCTAAGCTGGACAGCCAATGACGGGTAAGAGAGTGACATTTTTCACTAA
CCTAAGACAGGAGGGCCGTCAGAGCTACTGCCTAATCCAAAGACGGGTAAAAGTGATAAAAATGTATCAC
TCCAACCTAAGACAGGCGCAGCTTCCGAGGGATTTGAGATCCAGACATGATAAGATACATTGATGAGTTT
GGACAAACCAAAACTAGAATGCAGTGAAAAAAATGCCTTATTTGTGAAATTTGTGATGCTATTGCCTTAT
TTGTAACCATTATAAGCTGCAATAAACAAGTTAAGTCGATAAACTGGATCTCTGCTGTCCCTGTAATAAA
CCCGAAAATTTTGAATTTTTGTAATTTGTTTTTGTAATTCTTTAGTTTGTATGTCTGTTGCTATTATGTC
TACTATTCTTTCCCCTGCACTGTACCCCCCAATCCCCCCTTTTCTTTTAAAGGCGATACCGTCGAGATCC
GTTCACTAATCGAATGGATCTGTCTCTGTCTCTCTCTCCACCTTCTTCTTCTATTCCTTCGGGCCTGTCG
GGTCCCCTCGGGGTTGGGAGGTGGGTCTGAAACGATAATGGTGAATATCCCTGCCTAACTCTATTCACTA
TAGAAAGTACAGCAAAAACTATTCTTAAACCTACCAAGCCTCCTACTATCATTATGAATAATTTTATATA
CCACAGCCAATTTGTTATGTTAAACCAATTCCACAAACTTGCCCATTTATCTAATTCCAATAATTCTTGT
TCATTCTTTTCTTGCTGGTTTTGCGATTCTTCAATTAAGGAGTGTATTAAGCTTGTGTAATTGTTAATTT
CTCTGTCCCACTCCATCCAGGTCGTGTGATTCCAAATCTGTTCCAGAGATTTATTACTCCAACTAGCATT
CCAAGGCACAGCAGTGGTGCAAATGAGTTTTCCAGAGCAACCCCAAATCCCCAGGAGCTGTTGATCCTTT
AGGTATCTTTCCACAGCCAGGATTCTTGCCTGGAGCTGCTTGATGCCCCAGACTGTGAGTTGCAACAGAT
GCTGTTGCGCCTCAATAGCCCTCAGCAAATTGTTCTGCTGCTGCACTATACCAGACAATAATTGTCTGGC
CTGTACCGTCAGCGTCATTGACGCTGCGCCCATAGTGCTTCCTGCTGCTCCCAAGAACCCAAGGAACAAA
GCTCCTATTCCCACTGCTCTTTTTTCTCTCTGCACCACTCTTCTCTTTGCCTTGGTGGGTGCTACTCCTA
ATGGTTCAATTTTTACTACTTTATATTTATATAATTCACTTCTCCAATTGTCCCTCATATCTCCTCCTCC
AGGTCTGAAGATCAGCGGCCGGCCGCTTGCTGTGCGGTGGTCTTACTTTTGTTTTGCTCTTCCTCTATCT
TGTCTAAAGCTTCCTTGGTGTCTTTTATCTCTATCCTTTGATGCACACAATAGAGGGTTGCTACTGTATT
ATATAATGATCTAAGTTCTTCTGATCCTGTCTGAAGGGATGGTTGTAGCTGTCCCAGTATTTGTCTACAG
CCTTCTGATGTTTCTAACAGGCCAGGATTAACTGCGAATCGTTCTAGCTCCCTGCTTGCCCATACTATAT
GTTTTAATTTATATTTTTTCTTTCCCCCTGGCCTTAACCGAATTTTTTCCCATCGCGATCTAATTCTCCC
CCGCTTAATACTGACGCTCTCGCACCCATCTCTCTCCTTCTAGCCTCCGCTAGTCAAAATTTTTGGCGTA
CTCACCAGTCGCCGCCCCTCGCCTCTTGCCGTGCGCGCTTCAGCAAGCCGAGTCCTGCGTCGAGAGAGCT
CCTCTGGTTTCCCTTTCGCTTTCAAGTCCCTGTTCGGGCGCCACTGCTAGAGATTTTCCACACTGACTAA
AAGGGTCTGAGGGATCTCTAGTTACCAGAGTCACACAACAGACGGGCACACACTACTTGAAGCACTCAAG
GCAAGCTTTATTGAGGCTTAAGCAGTGGGTTCCCTAGTTAGCCAGAGAGCTCCCAGGCTCAGATCTGGTC
TAACCAGAGAGACCCAGTACAGGCAAAAAGCAGCTGCTTATATGCAGGATCTGAGGGCTCGCCACTCCCC
AGTCCCGCCCAGGCCACGCCTCCCTGGAAAGTCCCCAGCGGAAAGTCCCTTGTAGCAAGCTCGATATCAG
CAGTTCTTGAAGTACTCCGGATGCAGCTCTCGGGCCACGTGATGAAATGCTAGGCGGCTGTCAAACCTCC
ACTCTAACACTTCTCTCTCCGGGTCATCCATCCCATGCAGGCTCACAGGGTGTAACAAGCTGGTGTTCTC
TCCTTTATTGGCCTCTTCTACCTTATCTGGCTCAACTGGTACTAGCTTGTAGCACCATCCAAAGGTCAGT
GGATATCTGACCCCTGGCCCTGGTGTGTAGTTCTGCTAATCAGGGAAGTAGCCTTGTGTGTGGTAGATCC
ACAGATCAAGGATATCTTGTCTTCTTTGGGAGTGAATTAGCCCTTCCAACTACTAAGTTTGTAGTACATA
TTTAACAAATACAATTTCTTTAAAATGAAAATAATTCAGAGGAATCACAGGTTTAGAGTAAATGAAACCA
CAGGTAATTGGCAGTGGTAATAGGGTATGGGGTGGGAAGTTTGGGATGATTTTGGTTAGCTTGAGTTATC
CAGTTGATCCAGACATGATAAGATACATTGATGAGTTTGGACAAACCACAACTAGAATGCAGTGAAAAAA
ATGCTTTATTTGTGAAATTTGTGATGCTATTGCTTTATTTGTAACCATTATAAGCTGCAATAAACAAGTT
GATCTCCCGATCCGTCGACGTCAGGTGGCACTTTTCGGGGAAATGTGCGCGGAACCCCTATTTGTTTATT
TTTCTAAATACATTCAAATATGTATCCGCTCATGAGACAATAACCCTGATAAATGCTTCAATAATATTGA
AAAAGGAAGAGTATGAGTATTCAACATTTCCGTGTCGCCCTTATTCCCTTTTTTGCGGCATTTTGCCTTC
CTGTTTTTGCTCACCCAGAAACGCTGGTGAAAGTAAAAGATGCTGAAGATCAGTTGGGTGCACGAGTGGG
TTACATCGAACTGGATCTCAACAGCGGTAAGATCCTTGAGAGTTTTCGCCCCGAAGAACGTTTTCCAATG
ATGAGCACTTTTAAAGTTCTGCTATGTGGCGCGGTATTATCCCGTATTGACGCCGGGCAAGAGCAACTCG
GTCGCCGCATACACTATTCTCAGAATGACTTGGTTGAGTACTCACCAGTCACAGAAAAGCATCTTACGGA
TGGCATGACAGTAAGAGAATTATGCAGTGCTGCCATAACCATGAGTGATAACACTGCGGCCAACTTACTT
CTGACAACGATCGGAGGACCGAAGGAGCTAACCGCTTTTTTGCACAACATGGGGGATCATGTAACTCGCC
TTGATCGTTGGGAACCGGAGCTGAATGAAGCCATACCAAACGACGAGCGTGACACCACGATGCCTGTAGC
AATGGCAACAACGTTGCGCAAACTATTAACTGGCGAACTACTTACTCTAGCTTCCCGGCAACAATTAATA
GACTGGATGGAGGCGGATAAAGTTGCAGGACCACTTCTGCGCTCGGCCCTTCCGGCTGGCTGGTTTATTG
CTGATAAATCTGGAGCCGGTGAGCGTGGGTCTCGCGGTATCATTGCAGCACTGGGGCCAGATGGTAAGCC
CTCCCGTATCGTAGTTATCTACACGACGGGGAGTCAGGCAACTATGGATGAACGAAATAGACAGATCGCT
GAGATAGGTGCCTCACTGATTAAGCATTGGTAACTGTCAGACCAAGTTTACTCATATATACTTTAGATTG
ATTTAAAACTTCATTTTTAATTTAAAAGGATCTAGGTGAAGATCCTTTTTGATAATCTCATGACCAAAAT
CCCTTAACGTGAGTTTTCGTTCCACTGAGCGTCAGACCCCGTAGAAAAGATCAAAGGATCTTC
